Addgene plasmid #133229: pOPS0378
Purpose: Reporter plasmid for R. leguminosarum suitable for experiments in environments where there is no antibiotic selection present.
Depositing lab: Philip Poole. Depositing organization: University of Oxford. Publication: Optimizing Rhizobium-legume symbioses by simultaneous measurement of rhizobial competitiveness and N2 fixation in nodules. Mendoza-Suarez MA, Geddes BA, Sanchez-Canizares C, Ramirez-Gonzalez RH, Kirchhelle C, Jorrin B, Poole PS. Proc Natl Acad Sci U S A. 2020 May 5;117(18):9822-9831. doi: 10.1073/pnas.1921225117. Epub 2020 Apr 21. PubMed 32317381.
Backbone
  Vector backbone: pOGG026 (Addgene ID 113992)
  Vector type: Bacterial Expression
Growth in bacteria
  Bacterial resistance: Kanamycin, 50 μg/mL
  Growth temperature: 37°C
  Growth strain: DH5alpha
  Copy number: Low Copy
Gene/Insert
  Gene/Insert name: constructed with constitutive promoter pNeo (pOGG001), mCherry (EC15071) and T-pharma (pOGG003)
  Species: Synthetic
  Mutation: Domesticated for Golden Gate cloning
  Cloning method: Unknown
Terms and licenses: Academic/Nonprofit Terms; Industry Terms: Not Available to Industry
Depositor comments: pNeo-mCherry-T-pOGG026.
How to cite: pOPS0378 was a gift from Philip Poole (Addgene plasmid # 133229 ; http://n2t.net/addgene:133229 ; RRID:Addgene_133229)
