[The description below was written by a language model from this plasmid's Addgene catalogue record and pLannotate feature annotations shown in this document.]
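Description:
pOPS0378 is a low-copy, broad-host-range bacterial expression plasmid of about 7.3 kb, built on the pOGG026 backbone as a fluorescent reporter for Rhizobium leguminosarum. Replication relies on the IncP (RK2-type) system: the oriV origin together with the trfA gene, whose product binds and activates oriV. This allows maintenance in E. coli, where it is propagated, as well as in other Gram-negative bacteria such as rhizobia. An IncP oriT lets the plasmid be mobilised by conjugation when transfer functions are supplied by a helper. Selection is by kanamycin resistance through the aphA1 (nptI) aminoglycoside phosphotransferase gene.

The payload is a synthetic transcription unit assembled from Golden Gate-domesticated modules: the constitutive pNeo promoter, the mCherry coding sequence and a terminator module referred to as T-pharma. In the feature table, mCherry is followed by rrnB T1 and lambda t0 terminators, with another rrnB T1 terminator in the opposite orientation upstream, an arrangement that would insulate the cassette from read-through. The short KanR and Tn903-related fragments annotated just upstream of mCherry probably reflect the resistance-gene origin of the promoter region, although the promoter itself is not annotated.

A defining feature is the RK2 par stability region. It carries the parDE toxin-antitoxin pair, which kills daughter cells that lose the plasmid, alongside the parA and parB genes annotated as partition functions. These functions keep the plasmid in the population without antibiotic pressure. That fits the stated purpose of constitutively labelling rhizobia in environments where selection cannot be applied, such as during plant nodulation and competitiveness studies.
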