Features (pLannotate 1.2.2; 16 found; start..end, strand, type, name):
    439..525     -  terminator     rrnB T1 terminator: Escherichia coli rrnB; transcription terminator T1 from the E. coli rrnB gene
    528..653     -  CDS            TRA2_ECOLX (fragment): Protein predicted: Swiss-Prot protein existence level 4. Required for transposition of transposon Tn903. From Escherichia coli.
    838..872     +  CDS            KanR (fragment): aminoglycoside phosphotransferase; aph(3')-Ia; confers resistance to kanamycin in bacteria or G418 (Geneticin®) in eukaryotes
    930..1637    +  CDS            mCherry: mCherry is a basic (constitutively fluorescent) red fluorescent protein published in 2004, derived from Discosoma sp.. It is reported to be a very rapidly-maturing monomer with low acid sensitivity.
   1654..1740    +  terminator     rrnB T1 terminator: Escherichia coli rrnB; transcription terminator T1 from the E. coli rrnB gene
   1833..1927    +  terminator     lambda t0 terminator: transcription terminator from phage lambda
   2037..2849    +  CDS            aphA1: KKA1_ECOLX - Also known as nptI. Protein inferred from homology: Swiss-Prot protein existence level 3. Resistance to kanamycin and structurally-related aminoglycosides, including amikacin. From Escherichia coli.
   3003..3111    +  oriT           oriT: incP origin of transfer
   3172..4320    -  CDS            trfA: trans-acting replication protein that binds to and activates oriV
   4372..4653    -  CDS            tnpA (fragment): TN5P_ECOLX - Also known as tnp. Experimental evidence at protein level: Swiss-Prot protein existence level 1. Mediates transposition of transposon Tn5 by a 'cut and paste' mechanism. First, the monomeric transposase binds the 19 bp inverted DNA repeats flanking the transposon. Then, dimerization of the DNA- bound transposase creates a synaptic DNA complex. After nicking of the first DNA strand, excision of the transposon proceeds through a series of intermediates. The transposase then mediates the insertion of the transposon at a new site by strand transfer. The activity of the wild- type tran
   4713..5244    -  rep_origin     oriV: incP origin of replication
   5300..5335    -  rep_origin     CloDF13 ori (fragment): Plasmids containing the CloDF13 (CDF) origin of replication can be propagated in E. coli cells that contain additional plasmids with compatible origins.
   5459..5767    -  CDS            parE: PARE_ECOLX - Experimental evidence at protein level: Swiss-Prot protein existence level 1. Toxin component of a type II toxin-antitoxin (TA) system involved in plasmid partition. Acts by inhibiting DNA gyrase, converting supercoiled plasmid DNA into a singly cleaved linear form in an ATP-dependent fashion. To do so it probably interacts with one of the gyrase subunits. Gyrase inhibition is prevented by antitoxin ParD, and is reversed in vitro by incubation with ParD. In cells that have lost the plasmid filamentation and growth inhibition occur; this is suppressed when ParD is supplied in trans
   5767..6015    -  CDS            parD: PARD_ECOLX - Experimental evidence at protein level: Swiss-Prot protein existence level 1. Antitoxin component of a type II toxin-antitoxin (TA) system involved in plasmid partition. Inhibits the anti-DNA gyrase activity of toxin ParE; reverses and restores gyrase catalytic activity in vitro. The parDE operon alone is capable of stabilizing an RK2-derived minireplicon under defined growth conditions in several different Gram- negative bacteria. It does so by the post-segregational killing (PSK) of plasmid-free cells, also referred to as a plasmid addiction system. Binds its own promoter, autor
   6144..6986    +  CDS            parB: PARB4_ECOLX - Protein predicted: Swiss-Prot protein existence level 4. Involved in plasmid partition. From Escherichia coli.
   6950..279     +  CDS            parA (across the origin): PARA4_ECOLX - Protein inferred from homology: Swiss-Prot protein existence level 3. Involved in plasmid partition. From Escherichia coli.
>Addgene plasmid #133229 | pOPS0378 | addgene full sequence | sequence record 276542 | Addgene NGS Result
AAAATCGTTCTGGAATCCGTCCAGGACATGCTTTTGAAGCTCGCCTTGCAGATGGCCCGCGACGACTACG
AGGATCGGCGCGAGCGTCAACGTCAGGGTGTCCAGTTGGCGAAGGCCGCCGGCCGCTACACCGGCCGCAA
ACGTGACGCCGGCATGCACGACCGCATCATCACGCTTCGCTCCGGCGGATCGAGCATTGCCAAGACGGCC
AAGCTGGTCGGATGCAGCCCGAGCCAGGTCAAACGAGTGTGGGCGGCCTGGAACGCGCAGCAGCAAAAAT
AAAGCCGGGCAGTGCCCGGCTTTTCTCACCTTTTCGCGTCCCGCAGGGCCGCTGCGAGCGCCCTACCTAG
ATCCTCGCTTTCCCCCTCGGTGTAGTCCGGCCAGGGCACGAAGGGCGCGGATGCGAACCTGTTGAGCAGG
TCAGATCTAGGGCGGCGGATTTGTCCTACTCAGGAGAGCGTTCACCGACAAACAACAGATAAAACGAAAG
GCCCAGTCTTTCGACTGAGCCTTTCGTTTTATTTGATGCCTGCCGAATTCGGATCCGGAGAGGCCTGAAT
CGCCCCATCATCCAGCCAGAAAGTGAGGGAGCCACGGTTGATGAGAGCTTTGTTGTAGGTGGACCAGTTG
GTGATTTTGAACTTTTGCTTTGCCACGGAACGGTCTGCGTTGTCGGGAAGATGCGTGATCTGATCCTTCA
ACTCAGCAAAAGTTCGATTTATTCAACAAAGCGACGTTGTGTCTCAAAATCTCTGATGTTACATTGCACA
AGATAAAAATATATCATCATGAACAATAAAACTGTCTGCTTACATAAACAGTAATACAAGGGGTGTTATG
AGCCATATTCAACGGGAAACGTCTTGCTCGAGATCTATCGATGCATGCCATGGTACCCGGGAGCTCGAAT
TCAGGCTTGGAGGATACGAATGGTGAGCAAGGGCGAGGAGGATAACATGGCCATCATCAAGGAGTTCATG
CGCTTCAAGGTGCACATGGAGGGCTCCGTGAACGGCCACGAGTTCGAGATCGAGGGCGAGGGCGAGGGCC
GCCCCTACGAGGGCACCCAGACCGCCAAGCTGAAGGTGACCAAGGGTGGCCCCCTGCCCTTCGCCTGGGA
CATCCTGTCCCCTCAGTTCATGTACGGCTCCAAGGCCTACGTGAAGCACCCCGCCGACATCCCCGACTAC
TTGAAGCTGTCCTTCCCCGAGGGCTTCAAGTGGGAGCGCGTGATGAACTTCGAGGACGGCGGCGTGGTGA
CCGTGACCCAGGACTCCTCCCTGCAGGACGGCGAGTTCATCTACAAGGTGAAGCTGCGCGGCACCAACTT
CCCCTCCGACGGCCCCGTAATGCAGAAGAAAACCATGGGCTGGGAGGCCTCCTCCGAGCGGATGTACCCC
GAGGACGGCGCCCTGAAGGGCGAGATCAAGCAGAGGCTGAAGCTGAAGGACGGCGGCCACTACGACGCTG
AGGTCAAGACCACCTACAAGGCCAAGAAGCCCGTGCAGCTGCCCGGCGCCTACAACGTCAACATCAAGTT
GGACATCACCTCCCACAACGAGGACTACACCATCGTGGAACAGTACGAACGCGCCGAGGGCCGCCACTCC
ACCGGCGGCATGGACGAGCTGTACAAGTAAGCTTCCCAGGCATCAAATAAAACGAAAGGCTCAGTCGAAA
GACTGGGCCTTTCGTTTTATCTGTTGTTTGTCGGTGAACGCTCTCCTGAGTAGGACAAATCCGCCGGGAG
CGGATTTGAACGTTGCGAAGCAACGGCCCGGAGGGTGGCGGGCAGGACGCCCGCCATAAACTGCCAGGGA
ATTCCGCTCTTGGACTCCTGTTGATAGATCCAGTAATGACCTCAGAACTCCATCTGGATTTGTTCAGAAC
GCTCGGTTGCCGCCGGGCGTTTTTTATTGGTGAGAATCCAGGCAATTGTGTCTCAAAATCTCTGATGTTA
CATTGCACAAGATAAAAATATATCATCATGAACAATAAAACTGTCTGCTTACATAAACAGTAATACAAGG
GGTGTTATGAGCCATATTCAGCGTGAAACGAGCTGTAGCCGTCCGCGTCTGAACAGCAACATGGATGCGG
ATCTGTATGGCTATAAATGGGCGCGTGATAACGTGGGTCAGAGCGGCGCGACCATTTATCGTCTGTATGG
CAAACCGGATGCGCCGGAACTGTTTCTGAAACATGGCAAAGGCAGCGTGGCGAACGATGTGACCGATGAA
ATGGTGCGTCTGAACTGGCTGACCGAATTTATGCCGCTGCCGACCATTAAACATTTTATTCGCACCCCGG
ATGATGCGTGGCTGCTGACCACCGCGATTCCGGGCAAAACCGCGTTTCAGGTGCTGGAAGAATATCCGGA
TAGCGGCGAAAACATTGTGGATGCGCTGGCCGTGTTTCTGCGTCGTCTGCATAGCATTCCGGTGTGCAAC
TGCCCGTTTAACAGCGATCGTGTGTTTCGTCTGGCCCAGGCGCAGAGCCGTATGAACAACGGCCTGGTGG
ATGCGAGCGATTTTGATGATGAACGTAACGGCTGGCCGGTGGAACAGGTGTGGAAAGAAATGCATAAACT
GCTGCCGTTTAGCCCGGATAGCGTGGTGACCCACGGCGATTTTAGCCTGGATAACCTGATTTTCGATGAA
GGCAAACTGATTGGCTGCATTGATGTGGGCCGTGTGGGCATTGCGGATCGTTATCAGGATCTGGCCATTC
TGTGGAACTGCCTGGGCGAATTTAGCCCGAGCCTGCAAAAACGTCTGTTTCAGAAATATGGCATTGATAA
TCCGGATATGAACAAACTGCAATTTCATCTGATGCTGGATGAATTTTTCTAATAATTAATTGAACTACTT
TTCCGCTGCATAACCCTGCTTCGGGGTCATTATAGCGATTTTTTCGGTATATCCATCCTTTTTCGCACGA
TATACAGGATTTTGCCAAAGGGTTCGTGTAGACTTTCCTTGGTGTATCCAACGGCGTCAGCCGGGCAGGA
TAGGTGAAGTAGGCCCACCCGCGAGCGGGTGTTCCTTCTTCACTGTCCCTTATTCGCACCTGGCGGTGCT
CAACGGGAATCCTGCTCTGCGAGGCTGGCCGTAGGCCGGCCGCGATGCAGGTGGCTGCTGAACCCCCAGC
CGGAACTGACCCCACAAGGCCCTAGCGTTTGCAATGCACCAGGTCATCATTGACCCAGGCGTGTTCCACC
AGGCCGCTGCCTCGCAACTCTTCGCAGGCTTCGCCGACCTGCTCGCGCCACTTCTTCACGCGGGTGGAAT
CCGATCCGCACATGAGGCGGAAGGTTTCCAGCTTGAGCGGGTACGGCTCCCGGTGCGAGCTGAAATAGTC
GAACATCCGTCGGGCCGTCGGCGACAGCTTGCGGTACTTCTCCCATATGAATTTCGTGTAGTGGTCGCCA
GCAAACAGCACGACGATTTCCTCGTCGATCAGGACCTGGCAACGGGACGTTTTCTTGCCACGGTCCAGGA
CGCGGAAGCGGTGCAGCAGCGACACCGATTCCAGGTGCCCAACGCGGTCGGACGTGAAGCCCATCGCCGT
CGCCTGTAGGCGCGACAGGCATTCCTCGGCCTTCGTGTAATACCGGCCATTGATCGACCAGCCCAGGTCC
TGGCAAAGCTCGTAGAACGTGAAGGTGATCGGCTCGCCGATAGGGGTGCGCTTCGCGTACTCCAACACCT
GCTGCCACACCAGTTCGTCATCGTCGGCCCGCAGCTCGACGCCGGTGTAGGTGATCTTCACGTCCTTGTT
GACGTGGAAAATGACCTTGTTTTGCAGCGCCTCGCGCGGGATTTTCTTGTTGCGCGTGGTGAACAGGGCA
GAGCGGGCCGTGTCGTTTGGCATCGCTCGCATCGTGTCCGGCCACGGCGCAATATCGAACAAGGAAAGCT
GCATTTCCTTGATCTGCTGCTTCGTGTGTTTCAGCAACGCGGCCTGCTTGGCTTCGCTGACCTGTTTTGC
CAGGTCCTCGCCGGCGGTTTTTCGCTTCTTGGTCGTCATAGTTCCTCGCGTGTCGATGGTCATCGACTTC
GCCAAACCTGCCGCCTCCTGTTCGAGCCGACGCGAACGCTCCACGGCGGCCGATGGCGCGGGCAGGGCAG
GGGGAGCCAGTTGCACGCTGTCGCGCTCGATCTTGGCCGTAGCTTGCTGGACTATCGAGCCGACGGACTG
GAAGGTTTCGCGGGGCGCACGCATGACGGTGCGGCTTGCGATGGTTTCGGCATCCTCGGCGGAAAACCCC
GCGTCGATCAGTTCTTGCCTGTATGCCTTCCGGTCAAACGTCCGATTCATTCACCCTCCTTGCGGGATTG
CCCCGGAATTAATTCCCCGGATCGATCCGTCGATCTTGATCCCCTGCGCCATCAGATCCTTGGCGGCAAG
AAAGCCATCCAGTTTACTTTGCAGGGCTTCCCAACCTTACCAGAGGGCGCCCCAGCTGGCAATTCCGGTT
CGCTTGCTGTCCATAAAACCGCCCAGTCTAGCTATCGCCATGTAAGCCCACTGCAAGCTACCTGCTTTCT
CTTTGCGCTTGCGTTTTCCCTTGTCCAGATAGCCCAGTAGCTGACATTCATCCGGGGTCAGCACCGTTTC
TGCGGACTGGCTTTCTACGTGGCTGCCATTTTTGGGGTGAGGCCGTTCGCGGCCGAGGGGCGCAGCCCCT
GGGGGGATGGGAGGCCCGCGTTAGCGGGCCGGGAGGGTTCGAGAAGGGGGGGCACCCCCCTTCGGCGTGC
GCGGTCACGCGCACAGGGCGCAGCCCTGGTTAAAAACAAGGTTTATAAATATTGGTTTAAAAGCAGGTTA
AAAGACAGGTTAGCGGTGGCCGAAAAACGGGCGGAAACCCTTGCAAATGCTGGATTTTCTGCCTGTGGAC
AGCCCCTCAAATGTCAATAGGTGCGCCCCTCATCTGTCAGCACTCTGCCCCTCAAGTGTCAAGGATCGCG
CCCCTCATCTGTCAGTAGTCGCGCCCCTCAAGTGTCAATACCGCAGGGCACTTATCCCCAGGCTTGTCCA
CATCATCTGTGGGAAACTCGCGTAAAATCAGGCGTTTTCGCCGATTTGCGAGGCTGGCCAGCTCCACGTC
GCCGGCCGAAATCGAGCCTGCCCCTCATCTGTCAACGCCGCGCCGGGTGAGTCGGCCCCTCAAGTGTCAA
CGTCCGCCCCTCATCTGTCAGTGAGGGCCAAGTTTTCCGCGAGGTATCCACAACGCCGGCGGCCCTACAT
GGCTCTGCTGTAGTGAGTGGGTTGCGCTCCGGCAGCGGTCCTGATCCCCCGCAGAAAAAAAGGATCTCAA
GAAGATCCTTTGATCTTTTCTACATTACTGCATGAGCTTGTGGAAGTGTGCTGAGCATAAATGATTCTCC
TAGCTGTTCTTTGGGTAAGTACGCCATCAGGACGTTGTGAGTGGCGCGATTTTTAGCGGCTGAAATCAGC
CCTTGAGCCTGTCGGCAAGTCGCGTCATGAGGTCCATGCGCTCATGCAGGATCGCCACGACCAACGCGGG
TTCGCCCGCACGCGGCAGGCAAAAAACGTAGTGGTGTTCGCAGCGGGCCATCCGCAGCGCGGGAAAGAGT
TCGCTCATGTCCTTAAACGGGCCTTCGCCGGCGGCAAGCCTGGCTATGCCCTGTTCCAGCTTAGCGATAT
AGCGGCGCACCTGCGCCGCGCCCCACTCCCGGCGCGTGTAGCGGATGATGCCGCGTAGATCGGCTTCGGC
CTCAGCCGTGAGGATGTAGGCCGTCAAGCGCGATCCCCGCTGAGTTCTTCATCAAGAATTTCGCCGACGC
TCTTGGTGGACACCTTGCCGGCAAGCCCATCGTTGATGCGGTTCCCCAGCATGGTTTTCAGTTCCTGCCA
TGCCTGATCGGCATCAGCGTCACCGGGGAACAGACGTTCGAGGGCGTATTGCTTAATGGTCTTGCCCTGC
AAGGCGGCCAGGGCTTTCAGGCTCTGGTGCTGCTGGTCCGTCATGTCGATTGTCAGGCGGCTCATTGGAT
AACCTCCATAAAATACACGTAACCACATTAGCACATATGTGGGCGTGAGGCTACAGCGCGAGGCGCATTA
AGGTCGGGAAAATGCGCTAGGCGCATTTAAATTGCGTATTGCTGTAATGCGCCATGCCGGCTAGACTAGG
CCCAAATGGGTATACCCAATTTGACCAAGGGGGACGCGATGAGGGCGGCCAAGCACTACCGACAACTTCT
ATCCATCGACTTCAACATCGAGGCGCTGGCCTTCGTGCCTGGACCCGACGGCACACGCGGCCGGCGCATC
CACGTCCTGGGGCGCGAGGTCCGCGACCGGCCCGGCCTGGTCGAGTACCTTTCGCCGGCGTTCGGCTCGC
GGGTGGCGCTGGACGGCTACTGCAAGGCCAATTTCGATGCAGTGCTGCACCTGGCGTACCCCGATCATCA
GCAATGGGGCCACGCATGAAGCGCCGAAGCTACGCCATGCTGCGCGCCGCTGCCGCGCTGGCCGTCCTGG
TCGTTGCCTCGCCGGCATGGGCCGAGCTGCGCGGCGAGGTCGTGCGCATCATCGACGGCGACACCATCGA
CGTGCTGGTAGACAAGCAGCCGGTGCGCGTGCGCCTGGTGGACATTGACGCGCCGGAAAAGCGGCAAGCC
TTCGGCGAACGTGCGCGCCAGGCGCTGGCCGGCATGGTGTTCCGCCGGCACGTCCTGGTCGACGAGAAGG
ACACCGACCGTTACGGCCGCACGCTGGGCACCGTCTGGGTCAACATGGAGCTGGCCAGCCGGCCGCCGCA
GCCGCGCAACGTCAACGCCGCGATGGTTCACCAGGGCATGGCGTGGGCCTATCGCTTCCACGGCCGCGCG
GCCGACCCTGAAATGCTGCGGCTCGAACAGGAGGCGCGAGGCAAGCGCGTCGGCCTCTGGTCCGATCCGC
ACGCCGTCGAGCCGTGGAAATGGCGACGCGAGAGCAACAACCGGAGGGACGAAGGTTGAAGGTCGCCCGC
ATCTACCTGCGCGCCAGTACGGACGAGCAGAATCTTGAACGCCAGGAGAGCCTTGTAGCGGCCACGCGGG
CCGCCGGGTACTACGTCGCCGGCATCTACCGCGAGAAGGCGTCCGGCGCACGCGCCGACCGGCCCGAGCT
GCTGCGCATGATCGCGGACCTGCAACCTGGTGAAGTCGTCGTTGCGGAGAAGATCGACCGCATCAGCCGC
TTGCCGTTGGCCGAGGCCGAGCGCCTGGTTGCGTCGATCCGGGCCAAAGGGGCCAAGCTGGCCGTGCCTG
GCGTGGTGGACCTGTCGGAGCTGGCCGCCGAGGCGAACGGAGTGGCG
